>Addgene plasmid #32816 | CMV-hEAAT4 | addgene partial sequence | sequence record 39147 | CMV-F 5'-CGCAAATGGGCGGTAGGCGTG-3'
TAGTGAACCGTCAGAATTCAGATCTGGTACCACGCGTATCGATAAGCTTGATAGACCATGAGCAGCCATG
GCAACAGCCTGTTCCTTCGGGAGAGCGGCCAGCGGCTGGGCCGGGTGGGCTGGCTGCAGCGGCTGCAGGA
AAGCCTGCAGCAGAGAGCACTGCGCACGCGCCTGCGCCTGCAGACCATGACCCTCGAGCACGTGCTGCGC
TTCCTGCGCCGAAACGCCTTCATTCTGCTGACGGTCAGCGCCGTGGTCATTGGGGTCAGCCTGGCCTTTG
CCCTGCGCCCATATCAGCTCACCTACCGCCAGATCAAGTACTTCTCTTTTCCTGGAGAGCTTCTGATGAG
GATGCTGCAGATGCTGGTGTTACCTCTCATTGTCTCCAGCCTGGTCACAGGTATGGCATCCCTGGACAAC
AAGGCCACGGGGCGGATGGGGATGCGGGCAGCTGTGTACTACATGGTGACCACCATCATCGCGGTCTTCA
TCGGCATCCTCATGGTCACCATCATCCATCCCGGGAAGGGCTCCAAGGAGGGGCTGCACCGGGAGGGCCG
GATCGAGACCATCCCCACAGCTGATGCCTTCATGGACCTGATCAGAAATATGTTTCCACCAAACCTTGTG
GAGGCCTGCTTCAAACAGTTCAAGACGCAGTACAGCACGAGGGTGGTAACCAGGACCATGGTGAGGACAG
AGAACGGGTCTGAGCCGGGTGCCTCCATGCCTCCTCCATTCTCAGTGGAGAACGGAACCAGCTTCCTGGA
AAATGTCACTCGGGCCTTGGGTACCCTGCAGGAGATGCTG
