[The description below was written by a language model from this plasmid's Addgene catalogue record.]
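Description:
CMV-hEAAT4 is a mammalian expression plasmid built on the pCMV5 backbone (about 4.7 kb without insert) that carries the human excitatory amino acid transporter 4 coding sequence, the product of the SLC1A6 gene. The insert of roughly 1.7 kb was placed into the vector by restriction cloning between HindIII at the 5′ end and XbaI at the 3′ end, although the record does not say whether either site survived cloning. Transcription is driven by the CMV promoter, a strong constitutive viral promoter widely used for high-level expression in transfected mammalian cells. In bacteria the plasmid is maintained at high copy number and selected with ampicillin. No feature table is provided, so the origin of replication, polyadenylation signal and any other backbone elements are not documented here, and no mammalian selection marker is listed.

The record lists no epitope tags, fusion partners or reporters, so the transporter appears to be expressed in native, untagged form, though this is not stated outright. EAAT4 belongs to the family of sodium-dependent glutamate transporters that clear glutamate and aspartate from the extracellular space. It is also known for a substantial substrate-gated chloride conductance. The record does not state an intended application. A construct of this design is suited to transient heterologous expression of the human transporter in cultured mammalian cells, for example to study substrate uptake, transport-associated currents, pharmacology or subcellular localisation.
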