Addgene plasmid #32816: CMV-hEAAT4
Depositing lab: Susan Amara. Depositing organization: University of Pittsburgh (University, School of Medicine, and Cancer Institute).
Backbone
  Vector backbone: pCMV5
  Backbone size w/o insert (bp): 4700
  Vector type: Mammalian Expression
Growth in bacteria
  Bacterial resistance: Ampicillin, 100 μg/mL
  Growth temperature: 37°C
  Growth strain: DH5alpha
  Copy number: High Copy
Gene/Insert
  Gene/Insert name: hEAAT4 (alt name: human excitatory amino acid transporter 4)
  Species: H. sapiens (human)
  Insert size (bp): 1700
  Entrez Gene: SLC1A6 (a.k.a. EAAT4, MGC33092, MGC43671)
  Promoter: CMV
  Cloning method: Restriction Enzyme; 5′ cloning site HindIII (unknown if destroyed); 3′ cloning site XbaI (unknown if destroyed)
  Sequencing primers: 5′ CMV-Fwd
Terms and licenses: Academic/Nonprofit Terms; Industry Terms: Not Available to Industry
How to cite: CMV-hEAAT4 was a gift from Susan Amara (Addgene plasmid # 32816 ; http://n2t.net/addgene:32816 ; RRID:Addgene_32816)
